>Addgene plasmid #41472 | TAL-3TA4 | depositor partial sequence | sequence record 55341 | TAL-3TA4 sequence 256 bps
GAATGCAGCCAGGCACACGGGCTTACTCCCGATCAAGTTGTGGCCATTGCCAGCAACGGTGGAGGGAAAC
AAGCATTGGAGACTGTCCAACGGCTCCTTCCCGTGTTGTGTCAAGCCCACGGTTTGACCCCTGCACAAGT
GGTCGCCATCGCCTCCAACATCGGCGGTAAGCAGGCCCTGGAAACAGTGCAGCGCCTGCTGCCTGTGCTG
TGCCAGGATCATGGACTGACCCCAGACCAGGTTGTCGCCTGCATTC
