>Addgene plasmid #41472 | TAL-3TA4 | addgene partial sequence | sequence record 55888 | M13_pUC_fwd
TCGAGCTCGGTACCTCGCGAATGCATCTAGATATTTGGGAATGCAGGCGACAACCTGGTCTGGGGTCAGT
CCATGATCCTGGCACAGCACAGGCAGCAGGCGCTGCACTGTTTCCAGGGCCTGCTTACCGCCGATGTTGG
AGGCGATGGCGACCACTTGTGCAGGGGTCAAACCGTGGGCTTGACACAACACGGGAAGGAGCCGTTGGAC
AGTCTCCAATGCTTGTTTCCCTCCACCGTTGCTGGCAATGGCCACAACTTGATCGGGAGTAAGCCCGTGT
GCCTGGCTGCATTCATTTGGATCGGATCCCGGGCCCGTCGACTGCAGAGGCCTGCATGCAAGCTTGGCGT
AATCATGGTCATAGCTGTTTCCTGTGTGAAATTGTTATCCGCTCACAATTCCACACAACATACGAGCCGG
AAGCATAAAGTGTAAAGCCTGGGGTGCCTAATGAGTGAGCTAACTCACATTAATTGCGTTGCGCTCACTG
CCCGCTTTCCAGTCGGGAAACCTGTCGTGCCAGCTGCATTAATGAATCGGCCAACGCGCGGGGAGAGGCG
GTTTGCGTATTGGGCGCTCTTCCGCTTCCTCGCTCACTGACTCGCTGCGCTCGGTCGTTCGGCTGCGGCG
AGCGGTATCAGCTCACTCAAAGGCGGTAATACGGTTATCCACAGAATCAGGGGATAACGCAGGAAAGAAC
ATGTGAGCAAAAGGCCAGCAAAAGGCCAGGAACCGTAAAAAGGCCGCGTTGCTGGCGTTTTTCCATAGGC
TCCGCCCCCCTGACGAGCATCACAAAAATCGACGCTCAAGTCAGAGGTGGCGAAACCCGACAGGACTATA
AAGATACCAGGCGTTTCCCCCTGGAAGCTCCCTCGTGCGCTCTCCTGTTCCGACCCTGCCGCTTACCG
