[The description below was written by a language model from this plasmid's Addgene catalogue record.]
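Description:
TAL-3TA4 is a small bacterial cloning plasmid that belongs to a library of building blocks for assembling transcription activator-like effector (TALE) genes by ligation-independent cloning. The backbone is described only as a custom PCR cloning vector of about 2.96 kb. It is maintained at high copy number in E. coli (DH10B is the listed strain) under ampicillin selection. The record does not name the origin of replication, and no feature table is provided. The use of M13/pUC forward and reverse sequencing primers shows that standard pUC-type priming sites flank the insert.

The payload is a 256 bp synthetic insert named 3TA4. Given its size and the associated publication, it is most plausibly a short block of TALE repeat units. These are roughly 34-amino-acid modules whose repeat-variable diresidues each specify recognition of one DNA base. The name may encode the block's position in the array and its base specificities, but the record does not define the nomenclature, the exact repeat content or the overhang design, so this reading remains tentative. No promoter, tag, reporter or eukaryotic expression element is recorded, which fits a storage or template plasmid rather than an expression construct.

In practice, a plasmid of this kind supplies a defined repeat fragment that is combined with other library members through long single-stranded overhangs, without ligase. The result is a custom TALE DNA-binding array that can then be placed into effector or nuclease backbones for high-throughput production of sequence-specific TALE proteins. The cloning method used to build this particular plasmid is listed as unknown.
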