Addgene plasmid #41472: TAL-3TA4
Depositing lab: Veit Hornung. Depositing organization: Universitaetsklinikum Bonn. Publication: A ligation-independent cloning technique for high-throughput assembly of transcription activator-like effector genes. Schmid-Burgk JL, Schmidt T, Kaiser V, Honing K, Hornung V. Nat Biotechnol. 2012 Dec 16. doi: 10.1038/nbt.2460. PubMed 23242165.
Backbone
  Vector backbone: Custom backbone
  Backbone size w/o insert (bp): 2961
  Vector type: PCR Cloning Vector
Growth in bacteria
  Bacterial resistance: Ampicillin, 100 μg/mL
  Growth temperature: 37°C
  Growth strain: DH10B
  Copy number: High Copy
Gene/Insert
  Gene/Insert name: 3TA4
  Species: Synthetic
  Insert size (bp): 256
  Cloning method: Unknown
  Sequencing primers: 5′ M13_pUC_fwd; 3′ M13_pUC_rev
Terms and licenses: Academic/Nonprofit Terms; Industry Terms: Not Available to Industry
How to cite: TAL-3TA4 was a gift from Veit Hornung (Addgene plasmid # 41472 ; http://n2t.net/addgene:41472 ; RRID:Addgene_41472)
